Addgene plasmid #86299: PX458_FOXP1_1
Purpose: Encodes gRNA for 3' target of human FOXP1
Depositing lab: Eric Mendenhall & Richard M. Myers. Depositing organization: University of Alabama in Huntsville. Publication: CETCh-seq: CRISPR epitope tagging ChIP-seq of DNA-binding proteins. Savic D, Partridge EC, Newberry KM, Smith SB, Meadows SK, Roberts BS, Mackiewicz M, Mendenhall EM, Myers RM. Genome Res. 2015 Sep 9. 10.1101/gr.193540.115 PubMed 26355004.
Backbone
  Vector backbone: PX458
  Vector type: CRISPR
Growth in bacteria
  Bacterial resistance: Ampicillin, 100 μg/mL
  Growth temperature: 37°C
  Growth strain: DH5alpha
  Copy number: High Copy
Gene/Insert
  Gene/Insert name: gRNA against FOXP1
  gRNA/shRNA sequence: GACATGGAGTGACTATCGGGG
  Species: H. sapiens (human)
  Entrez Gene: FOXP1 (a.k.a. 12CC4, HSPC215, MFH, QRF1, hFKH1B)
  Cloning method: Gibson Cloning
  Sequencing primers: 5′ pBR322ori-F
Terms and licenses: Academic/Nonprofit Terms; Industry Terms: Not Available to Industry
Depositor comments: Note: This plasmid is part of the Mendenhall and Meyers CRISPR-based Tagging system to add a tag (currently using FLAG) to endogenous proteins. Please see https://www.addgene.org/crispr/tagging/ for more details.
How to cite: PX458_FOXP1_1 was a gift from Eric Mendenhall & Richard M. Myers (Addgene plasmid # 86299 ; http://n2t.net/addgene:86299 ; RRID:Addgene_86299)
