[The description below was written by a language model from this plasmid's Addgene catalogue record and pLannotate feature annotations shown in this document.]
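Description:
PX458_FOXP1_1 is a 9,294-nt all-in-one CRISPR/Cas9 plasmid for mammalian cells, built on the PX458 backbone. It carries a guide RNA directed at the 3' end of the human FOXP1 gene. In bacteria it replicates from a high-copy ColE1/pUC-type origin and is selected with ampicillin through the β-lactamase (AmpR) gene and its own promoter. The annotation also picks up an M13/f1-type phage origin, short pBR322-derived bom and rop fragments, and a single AAV2 inverted terminal repeat. With only one ITR annotated, this looks like a backbone remnant, and the record does not indicate any use in AAV packaging.

The plasmid has two expression units. A human U6 RNA polymerase III promoter drives the FOXP1-specific spacer, which was inserted by Gibson cloning and is fused to the Streptococcus pyogenes guide RNA scaffold; a second, partial scaffold fragment is annotated just downstream. A hybrid promoter made of the CMV enhancer, the chicken β-actin promoter and a hybrid intron then drives S. pyogenes Cas9. The annotation tool splits Cas9 into contiguous N- and C-terminal portions that together form one open reading frame. Cas9 is followed by a nucleoplasmin nuclear localization signal, an EGFP coding sequence and the bovine growth hormone polyadenylation signal. The short linker between Cas9 and EGFP is not annotated in the feature table. EGFP fluorescence allows transfected cells to be identified or sorted.

According to the depositor comments, the plasmid belongs to a CRISPR-based epitope-tagging system that adds a tag, currently FLAG, to endogenous proteins. The associated work applies this to ChIP-seq of DNA-binding proteins. Here the guide would direct cutting near the 3' end of FOXP1. No donor template is part of this plasmid.
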