Features (pLannotate 1.2.2; 19 found; start..end, strand, type, name):
     17..257     +  promoter       U6 promoter: RNA polymerase III promoter for human U6 snRNA
    287..362     +  misc_RNA       gRNA scaffold: guide RNA scaffold for the Streptococcus pyogenes CRISPR/Cas9 system
    369..412     +  misc_RNA       gRNA scaffold (fragment): guide RNA scaffold for the Streptococcus pyogenes CRISPR/Cas9 system
    459..744     +  enhancer       CMV enhancer: human cytomegalovirus immediate early enhancer; contains an 18-bp deletion relative to the standard CMV enhancer
    746..1023    +  promoter       chicken β-actin promoter: No description available
   1024..1252    +  intron         hybrid intron: hybrid between chicken β-actin (CBA) and minute virus of mice (MMV) introns (Gray et al., 2011)
   1390..2991    +  CDS            Cas9(N): N-terminal portion of Streptococcus pyogenes Cas9 (Zetsche et al., 2015)
   2992..5490    +  CDS            Cas9(C): C-terminal portion of Streptococcus pyogenes Cas9 (Zetsche et al., 2015)
   5491..5538    +  CDS            nucleoplasmin NLS: bipartite nuclear localization signal from nucleoplasmin
   5608..6321    +  CDS            EGFP: EGFP is a basic (constitutively fluorescent) green fluorescent protein published in 1996, derived from Aequorea victoria. It is reported to be a rapidly-maturing weak dimer with moderate acid sensitivity.
   6355..6466    +  polyA_signal   bGH poly(A) signal: bovine growth hormone polyadenylation signal
   6571..6711    +  repeat_region  AAV2 ITR: inverted terminal repeat of adeno-associated virus serotype 2 inverted
   6716..6767    -  misc_feature   bom (fragment): basis of mobility region from pBR322
   6786..7166    +  rep_origin     M13 ori (sequence partly withheld): M13 bacteriophage origin of replication; arrow indicates direction of (+) strand synthesis
   7242..7291    -  misc_feature   bom (fragment): basis of mobility region from pBR322
   7393..7428    -  CDS            rop (fragment): Rop protein, which maintains plasmids at low copy number; rop
   7523..7627    +  promoter       AmpR promoter: bla
   7628..8488    +  CDS            AmpR: β-lactamase; bla; confers resistance to ampicillin, carbenicillin, and related antibiotics
   8659..9247    +  rep_origin     ori: high-copy-number ColE1/pMB1/pBR322/pUC origin of replication
>Addgene plasmid #86299 | PX458_FOXP1_1 | depositor full sequence | sequence record 168180 | Full Sequence
TTTTGCTCACATGTNNGAGGGCCTATTTCCCATGATTCCTTCATATTTGCATATACGATACAAGGCTGTT
AGAGAGATAATTGGAATTAATTTGACTGTAAACACAAAGATATTAGTACAAAATACGTGACGTAGAAAGT
AATAATTTCTTGGGTAGTTTGCAGTTTTAAAATTATGTTTTAAAATGGACTATCATATGCTTACCGTAAC
TTGAAAGTATTTCGATTTCTTGGCTTTATATATCTTGTGGAAAGGACGAAACACCGACATGGAGTGACTA
TCGGGGGTTTTAGAGCTAGAAATAGCAAGTTAAAATAAGGCTAGTCCGTTATCAACTTGAAAAAGTGGCA
CCGAGTCGGTGCTTTTTTGTTTTAGAGCTAGAAATAGCAAGTTAAAATAAGGCTAGTCCGTTTTTAGCGC
GTGCGCCAATTCTGCAGACAAATGGCTCTAGAGGTACCCGTTACATAACTTACGGTAAATGGCCCGCCTG
GCTGACCGCCCAACGACCCCCGCCCATTGACGTCAATAGTAACGCCAATAGGGACTTTCCATTGACGTCA
ATGGGTGGAGTATTTACGGTAAACTGCCCACTTGGCAGTACATCAAGTGTATCATATGCCAAGTACGCCC
CCTATTGACGTCAATGACGGTAAATGGCCCGCCTGGCATTGTGCCCAGTACATGACCTTATGGGACTTTC
CTACTTGGCAGTACATCTACGTATTAGTCATCGCTATTACCATGGTCGAGGTGAGCCCCACGTTCTGCTT
CACTCTCCCCATCTCCCCCCCCTCCCCACCCCCAATTTTGTATTTATTTATTTTTTAATTATTTTGTGCA
GCGATGGGGGCGGGGGGGGGGGGGGGGCGCGCGCCAGGCGGGGCGGGGCGGGGCGAGGGGCGGGGCGGGG
CGAGGCGGAGAGGTGCGGCGGCAGCCAATCAGAGCGGCGCGCTCCGAAAGTTTCCTTTTATGGCGAGGCG
GCGGCGGCGGCGGCCCTATAAAAAGCGAAGCGCGCGGCGGGCGGGAGTCGCTGCGACGCTGCCTTCGCCC
CGTGCCCCGCTCCGCCGCCGCCTCGCGCCGCCCGCCCCGGCTCTGACTGACCGCGTTACTCCCACAGGTG
AGCGGGCGGGACGGCCCTTCTCCTCCGGGCTGTAATTAGCTGAGCAAGAGGTAAGGGTTTAAGGGATGGT
TGGTTGGTGGGGTATTAATGTTTAATTACCTGGAGCACCTGCCTGAAATCACTTTTTTTCAGGTTGGACC
GGTGCCACCATGGACTATAAGGACCACGACGGAGACTACAAGGATCATGATATTGATTACAAAGACGATG
ACGATAAGATGGCCCCAAAGAAGAAGCGGAAGGTCGGTATCCACGGAGTCCCAGCAGCCGACAAGAAGTA
CAGCATCGGCCTGGACATCGGCACCAACTCTGTGGGCTGGGCCGTGATCACCGACGAGTACAAGGTGCCC
AGCAAGAAATTCAAGGTGCTGGGCAACACCGACCGGCACAGCATCAAGAAGAACCTGATCGGAGCCCTGC
TGTTCGACAGCGGCGAAACAGCCGAGGCCACCCGGCTGAAGAGAACCGCCAGAAGAAGATACACCAGACG
GAAGAACCGGATCTGCTATCTGCAAGAGATCTTCAGCAACGAGATGGCCAAGGTGGACGACAGCTTCTTC
CACAGACTGGAAGAGTCCTTCCTGGTGGAAGAGGATAAGAAGCACGAGCGGCACCCCATCTTCGGCAACA
TCGTGGACGAGGTGGCCTACCACGAGAAGTACCCCACCATCTACCACCTGAGAAAGAAACTGGTGGACAG
CACCGACAAGGCCGACCTGCGGCTGATCTATCTGGCCCTGGCCCACATGATCAAGTTCCGGGGCCACTTC
CTGATCGAGGGCGACCTGAACCCCGACAACAGCGACGTGGACAAGCTGTTCATCCAGCTGGTGCAGACCT
ACAACCAGCTGTTCGAGGAAAACCCCATCAACGCCAGCGGCGTGGACGCCAAGGCCATCCTGTCTGCCAG
ACTGAGCAAGAGCAGACGGCTGGAAAATCTGATCGCCCAGCTGCCCGGCGAGAAGAAGAATGGCCTGTTC
GGAAACCTGATTGCCCTGAGCCTGGGCCTGACCCCCAACTTCAAGAGCAACTTCGACCTGGCCGAGGATG
CCAAACTGCAGCTGAGCAAGGACACCTACGACGACGACCTGGACAACCTGCTGGCCCAGATCGGCGACCA
GTACGCCGACCTGTTTCTGGCCGCCAAGAACCTGTCCGACGCCATCCTGCTGAGCGACATCCTGAGAGTG
AACACCGAGATCACCAAGGCCCCCCTGAGCGCCTCTATGATCAAGAGATACGACGAGCACCACCAGGACC
TGACCCTGCTGAAAGCTCTCGTGCGGCAGCAGCTGCCTGAGAAGTACAAAGAGATTTTCTTCGACCAGAG
CAAGAACGGCTACGCCGGCTACATTGACGGCGGAGCCAGCCAGGAAGAGTTCTACAAGTTCATCAAGCCC
ATCCTGGAAAAGATGGACGGCACCGAGGAACTGCTCGTGAAGCTGAACAGAGAGGACCTGCTGCGGAAGC
AGCGGACCTTCGACAACGGCAGCATCCCCCACCAGATCCACCTGGGAGAGCTGCACGCCATTCTGCGGCG
GCAGGAAGATTTTTACCCATTCCTGAAGGACAACCGGGAAAAGATCGAGAAGATCCTGACCTTCCGCATC
CCCTACTACGTGGGCCCTCTGGCCAGGGGAAACAGCAGATTCGCCTGGATGACCAGAAAGAGCGAGGAAA
CCATCACCCCCTGGAACTTCGAGGAAGTGGTGGACAAGGGCGCTTCCGCCCAGAGCTTCATCGAGCGGAT
GACCAACTTCGATAAGAACCTGCCCAACGAGAAGGTGCTGCCCAAGCACAGCCTGCTGTACGAGTACTTC
ACCGTGTATAACGAGCTGACCAAAGTGAAATACGTGACCGAGGGAATGAGAAAGCCCGCCTTCCTGAGCG
GCGAGCAGAAAAAGGCCATCGTGGACCTGCTGTTCAAGACCAACCGGAAAGTGACCGTGAAGCAGCTGAA
AGAGGACTACTTCAAGAAAATCGAGTGCTTCGACTCCGTGGAAATCTCCGGCGTGGAAGATCGGTTCAAC
GCCTCCCTGGGCACATACCACGATCTGCTGAAAATTATCAAGGACAAGGACTTCCTGGACAATGAGGAAA
ACGAGGACATTCTGGAAGATATCGTGCTGACCCTGACACTGTTTGAGGACAGAGAGATGATCGAGGAACG
GCTGAAAACCTATGCCCACCTGTTCGACGACAAAGTGATGAAGCAGCTGAAGCGGCGGAGATACACCGGC
TGGGGCAGGCTGAGCCGGAAGCTGATCAACGGCATCCGGGACAAGCAGTCCGGCAAGACAATCCTGGATT
TCCTGAAGTCCGACGGCTTCGCCAACAGAAACTTCATGCAGCTGATCCACGACGACAGCCTGACCTTTAA
AGAGGACATCCAGAAAGCCCAGGTGTCCGGCCAGGGCGATAGCCTGCACGAGCACATTGCCAATCTGGCC
GGCAGCCCCGCCATTAAGAAGGGCATCCTGCAGACAGTGAAGGTGGTGGACGAGCTCGTGAAAGTGATGG
GCCGGCACAAGCCCGAGAACATCGTGATCGAAATGGCCAGAGAGAACCAGACCACCCAGAAGGGACAGAA
GAACAGCCGCGAGAGAATGAAGCGGATCGAAGAGGGCATCAAAGAGCTGGGCAGCCAGATCCTGAAAGAA
CACCCCGTGGAAAACACCCAGCTGCAGAACGAGAAGCTGTACCTGTACTACCTGCAGAATGGGCGGGATA
TGTACGTGGACCAGGAACTGGACATCAACCGGCTGTCCGACTACGATGTGGACCATATCGTGCCTCAGAG
CTTTCTGAAGGACGACTCCATCGACAACAAGGTGCTGACCAGAAGCGACAAGAACCGGGGCAAGAGCGAC
AACGTGCCCTCCGAAGAGGTCGTGAAGAAGATGAAGAACTACTGGCGGCAGCTGCTGAACGCCAAGCTGA
TTACCCAGAGAAAGTTCGACAATCTGACCAAGGCCGAGAGAGGCGGCCTGAGCGAACTGGATAAGGCCGG
CTTCATCAAGAGACAGCTGGTGGAAACCCGGCAGATCACAAAGCACGTGGCACAGATCCTGGACTCCCGG
ATGAACACTAAGTACGACGAGAATGACAAGCTGATCCGGGAAGTGAAAGTGATCACCCTGAAGTCCAAGC
TGGTGTCCGATTTCCGGAAGGATTTCCAGTTTTACAAAGTGCGCGAGATCAACAACTACCACCACGCCCA
CGACGCCTACCTGAACGCCGTCGTGGGAACCGCCCTGATCAAAAAGTACCCTAAGCTGGAAAGCGAGTTC
GTGTACGGCGACTACAAGGTGTACGACGTGCGGAAGATGATCGCCAAGAGCGAGCAGGAAATCGGCAAGG
CTACCGCCAAGTACTTCTTCTACAGCAACATCATGAACTTTTTCAAGACCGAGATTACCCTGGCCAACGG
CGAGATCCGGAAGCGGCCTCTGATCGAGACAAACGGCGAAACCGGGGAGATCGTGTGGGATAAGGGCCGG
GATTTTGCCACCGTGCGGAAAGTGCTGAGCATGCCCCAAGTGAATATCGTGAAAAAGACCGAGGTGCAGA
CAGGCGGCTTCAGCAAAGAGTCTATCCTGCCCAAGAGGAACAGCGATAAGCTGATCGCCAGAAAGAAGGA
CTGGGACCCTAAGAAGTACGGCGGCTTCGACAGCCCCACCGTGGCCTATTCTGTGCTGGTGGTGGCCAAA
GTGGAAAAGGGCAAGTCCAAGAAACTGAAGAGTGTGAAAGAGCTGCTGGGGATCACCATCATGGAAAGAA
GCAGCTTCGAGAAGAATCCCATCGACTTTCTGGAAGCCAAGGGCTACAAAGAAGTGAAAAAGGACCTGAT
CATCAAGCTGCCTAAGTACTCCCTGTTCGAGCTGGAAAACGGCCGGAAGAGAATGCTGGCCTCTGCCGGC
GAACTGCAGAAGGGAAACGAACTGGCCCTGCCCTCCAAATATGTGAACTTCCTGTACCTGGCCAGCCACT
ATGAGAAGCTGAAGGGCTCCCCCGAGGATAATGAGCAGAAACAGCTGTTTGTGGAACAGCACAAGCACTA
CCTGGACGAGATCATCGAGCAGATCAGCGAGTTCTCCAAGAGAGTGATCCTGGCCGACGCTAATCTGGAC
AAAGTGCTGTCCGCCTACAACAAGCACCGGGATAAGCCCATCAGAGAGCAGGCCGAGAATATCATCCACC
TGTTTACCCTGACCAATCTGGGAGCCCCTGCCGCCTTCAAGTACTTTGACACCACCATCGACCGGAAGAG
GTACACCAGCACCAAAGAGGTGCTGGACGCCACCCTGATCCACCAGAGCATCACCGGCCTGTACGAGACA
CGGATCGACCTGTCTCAGCTGGGAGGCGACAAAAGGCCGGCGGCCACGAAAAAGGCCGGCCAGGCAAAAA
AGAAAAAGGAATTCGGCAGTGGAGAGGGCAGAGGAAGTCTGCTAACATGCGGTGACGTCGAGGAGAATCC
TGGCCCAGTGAGCAAGGGCGAGGAGCTGTTCACCGGGGTGGTGCCCATCCTGGTCGAGCTGGACGGCGAC
GTAAACGGCCACAAGTTCAGCGTGTCCGGCGAGGGCGAGGGCGATGCCACCTACGGCAAGCTGACCCTGA
AGTTCATCTGCACCACCGGCAAGCTGCCCGTGCCCTGGCCCACCCTCGTGACCACCCTGACCTACGGCGT
GCAGTGCTTCAGCCGCTACCCCGACCACATGAAGCAGCACGACTTCTTCAAGTCCGCCATGCCCGAAGGC
TACGTCCAGGAGCGCACCATCTTCTTCAAGGACGACGGCAACTACAAGACCCGCGCCGAGGTGAAGTTCG
AGGGCGACACCCTGGTGAACCGCATCGAGCTGAAGGGCATCGACTTCAAGGAGGACGGCAACATCCTGGG
GCACAAGCTGGAGTACAACTACAACAGCCACAACGTCTATATCATGGCCGACAAGCAGAAGAACGGCATC
AAGGTGAACTTCAAGATCCGCCACAACATCGAGGACGGCAGCGTGCAGCTCGCCGACCACTACCAGCAGA
ACACCCCCATCGGCGACGGCCCCGTGCTGCTGCCCGACAACCACTACCTGAGCACCCAGTCCGCCCTGAG
CAAAGACCCCAACGAGAAGCGCGATCACATGGTCCTGCTGGAGTTCGTGACCGCCGCCGGGATCACTCTC
GGCATGGACGAGCTGTACAAGGAATTCTAACTAGAGCTCGCTGATCAGCCTCGACTGTGCCTTCTAGTTG
CCAGCCATCTGTTGTTTGCCCCTCCCCCGTGCCTTCCTTGACCCTGGAAGGTGCCACTCCCACTGTCCTT
TCCTAATAAAATGAGGAAATTGCATCGCATTGTCTGAGTAGGTGTCATTCTATTCTGGGGGGTGGGGTGG
GGCAGGACAGCAAGGGGGAGGATTGGGAAGAGAATAGCAGGCATGCTGGGGAGCGGCCGCAGGAACCCCT
AGTGATGGAGTTGGCCACTCCCTCTCTGCGCGCTCGCTCGCTCACTGAGGCCGGGCGACCAAAGGTCGCC
CGACGCCCGGGCTTTGCCCGGGCGGCCTCAGTGAGCGAGCGAGCGCGCAGCTGCCTGCAGGGGCGCCTGA
TGCGGTATTTTCTCCTTACGCATCTGTGCGGTATTTCACACCGCATA
[142 nt withheld, positions 6768-6909]
C
[141 nt withheld, positions 6911-7051]
CCTTTGACGTTGGAGTCCACGTTCTTT
[37 nt withheld, positions 7079-7115]
ACCCTATCTCGGGCTATTCTTTTGATTTATAAGGGATTTTGCCGATTTCGGCCTATTGGTTAAAAAATGA
GCTGATTTAACAAAAATTTAACGCGAATTTTAACAAAATATTAACGTTTACAATTTTATGGTGCACTCTC
AGTACAATCTGCTCTGATGCCGCATAGTTAAGCCAGCCCCGACACCCGCCAACACCCGCTGACGCGCCCT
GACGGGCTTGTCTGCTCCCGGCATCCGCTTACAGACAAGCTGTGACCGTCTCCGGGAGCTGCATGTGTCA
GAGGTTTTCACCGTCATCACCGAAACGCGCGAGACGAAAGGGCCTCGTGATACGCCTATTTTTATAGGTT
AATGTCATGATAATAATGGTTTCTTAGACGTCAGGTGGCACTTTTCGGGGAAATGTGCGCGGAACCCCTA
TTTGTTTATTTTTCTAAATACATTCAAATATGTATCCGCTCATGAGACAATAACCCTGATAAATGCTTCA
ATAATATTGAAAAAGGAAGAGTATGAGTATTCAACATTTCCGTGTCGCCCTTATTCCCTTTTTTGCGGCA
TTTTGCCTTCCTGTTTTTGCTCACCCAGAAACGCTGGTGAAAGTAAAAGATGCTGAAGATCAGTTGGGTG
CACGAGTGGGTTACATCGAACTGGATCTCAACAGCGGTAAGATCCTTGAGAGTTTTCGCCCCGAAGAACG
TTTTCCAATGATGAGCACTTTTAAAGTTCTGCTATGTGGCGCGGTATTATCCCGTATTGACGCCGGGCAA
GAGCAACTCGGTCGCCGCATACACTATTCTCAGAATGACTTGGTTGAGTACTCACCAGTCACAGAAAAGC
ATCTTACGGATGGCATGACAGTAAGAGAATTATGCAGTGCTGCCATAACCATGAGTGATAACACTGCGGC
CAACTTACTTCTGACAACGATCGGAGGACCGAAGGAGCTAACCGCTTTTTTGCACAACATGGGGGATCAT
GTAACTCGCCTTGATCGTTGGGAACCGGAGCTGAATGAAGCCATACCAAACGACGAGCGTGACACCACGA
TGCCTGTAGCAATGGCAACAACGTTGCGCAAACTATTAACTGGCGAACTACTTACTCTAGCTTCCCGGCA
ACAATTAATAGACTGGATGGAGGCGGATAAAGTTGCAGGACCACTTCTGCGCTCGGCCCTTCCGGCTGGC
TGGTTTATTGCTGATAAATCTGGAGCCGGTGAGCGTGGAAGCCGCGGTATCATTGCAGCACTGGGGCCAG
ATGGTAAGCCCTCCCGTATCGTAGTTATCTACACGACGGGGAGTCAGGCAACTATGGATGAACGAAATAG
ACAGATCGCTGAGATAGGTGCCTCACTGATTAAGCATTGGTAACTGTCAGACCAAGTTTACTCATATATA
CTTTAGATTGATTTAAAACTTCATTTTTAATTTAAAAGGATCTAGGTGAAGATCCTTTTTGATAATCTCA
TGACCAAAATCCCTTAACGTGAGTTTTCGTTCCACTGAGCGTCAGACCCCGTAGAAAAGATCAAAGGATC
TTCTTGAGATCCTTTTTTTCTGCGCGTAATCTGCTGCTTGCAAACAAAAAAACCACCGCTACCAGCGGTG
GTTTGTTTGCCGGATCAAGAGCTACCAACTCTTTTTCCGAAGGTAACTGGCTTCAGCAGAGCGCAGATAC
CAAATACTGTCCTTCTAGTGTAGCCGTAGTTAGGCCACCACTTCAAGAACTCTGTAGCACCGCCTACATA
CCTCGCTCTGCTAATCCTGTTACCAGTGGCTGCTGCCAGTGGCGATAAGTCGTGTCTTACCGGGTTGGAC
TCAAGACGATAGTTACCGGATAAGGCGCAGCGGTCGGGCTGAACGGGGGGTTCGTGCACACAGCCCAGCT
TGGAGCGAACGACCTACACCGAACTGAGATACCTACAGCGTGAGCTATGAGAAAGCGCCACGCTTCCCGA
AGGGAGAAAGGCGGACAGGTATCCGGTAAGCGGCAGGGTCGGAACAGGAGAGCGCACGAGGGAGCTTCCA
GGGGGAAACGCCTGGTATCTTTATAGTCCTGTCGGGTTTCGCCACCTCTGACTTGAGCGTCGATTTTTGT
GATGCTCGTCAGGGGGGCGGAGCCTATGGAAAAACGCCAGCAACGCGGCCTTTTTACGGTTCCTGGCCTT
TTGCTGGCC
