>Addgene plasmid #86299 | PX458_FOXP1_1 | addgene partial sequence | sequence record 170806 | Addgene Partial NGS Result
GGACTATAAGGACCACGACGGAGACTACAAGGATCATGATATTGATTACAAAGACGATGACGATAAGATG
GCCCCAAAGAAGAAGCGGAAGGTCGGTATCCACGGAGTCCCAGCAGCCGACAAGAAGTACAGCATCGGCC
TGGACATCGGCACCAACTCTGTGGGCTGGGCCGTGATCACCGACGAGTACAAGGTGCCCAGCAAGAAATT
CAAGGTGCTGGGCAACACCGACCGGCACAGCATCAAGAAGAACCTGATCGGAGCCCTGCTGTTCGACAGC
GGCGAAACAGCCGAGGCCACCCGGCTGAAGAGAACCGCCAGAAGAAGATACACCAGACGGAAGAACCGGA
TCTGCTATCTGCAAGAGATCTTCAGCAACGAGATGGCCAAGGTGGACGACAGCTTCTTCCACAGACTGGA
AGAGTCCTTCCTGGTGGAAGAGGATAAGAAGCACGAGCGGCACCCCATCTTCGGCAACATCGTGGACGAG
GTGGCCTACCACGAGAAGTACCCCACCATCTACCACCTGAGAAAGAAACTGGTGGACAGCACCGACAAGG
CCGACCTGCGGCTGATCTATCTGGCCCTGGCCCACATGATCAAGTTCCGGGGCCACTTCCTGATCGAGGG
CGACCTGAACCCCGACAACAGCGACGTGGACAAGCTGTTCATCCAGCTGGTGCAGACCTACAACCAGCTG
TTCGAGGAAAACCCCATCAACGCCAGCGGCGTGGACGCCAAGGCCATCCTGTCTGCCAGACTGAGCAAGA
GCAGACGGCTGGAAAATCTGATCGCCCAGCTGCCCGGCGAGAAGAAGAATGGCCTGTTCGGAAACCTGAT
TGCCCTGAGCCTGGGCCTGACCCCCAACTTCAAGAGCAACTTCGACCTGGCCGAGGATGCCAAACTGCAG
CTGAGCAAGGACACCTACGACGACGACCTGGACAACCTGCTGGCCCAGATCGGCGACCAGTACGCCGACC
TGTTTCTGGCCGCCAAGAACCTGTCCGACGCCATCCTGCTGAGCGACATCCTGAGAGTGAACACCGAGAT
CACCAAGGCCCCCCTGAGCGCCTCTATGATCAAGAGATACGACGAGCACCACCAGGACCTGACCCTGCTG
AAAGCTCTCGTGCGGCAGCAGCTGCCTGAGAAGTACAAAGAGATTTTCTTCGACCAGAGCAAGAACGGCT
ACGCCGGCTACATTGACGGCGGAGCCAGCCAGGAAGAGTTCTACAAGTTCATCAAGCCCATCCTGGAAAA
GATGGACGGCACCGAGGAACTGCTCGTGAAGCTGAACAGAGAGGACCTGCTGCGGAAGCAGCGGACCTTC
GACAACGGCAGCATCCCCCACCAGATCCACCTGGGAGAGCTGCACGCCATTCTGCGGCGGCAGGAAGATT
TTTACCCATTCCTGAAGGACAACCGGGAAAAGATCGAGAAGATCCTGACCTTCCGCATCCCCTACTACGT
GGGCCCTCTGGCCAGGGGAAACAGCAGATTCGCCTGGATGACCAGAAAGAGCGAGGAAACCATCACCCCC
TGGAACTTCGAGGAAGTGGTGGACAAGGGCGCTTCCGCCCAGAGCTTCATCGAGCGGATGACCAACTTCG
ATAAGAACCTGCCCAACGAGAAGGTGCTGCCCAAGCACAGCCTGCTGTACGAGTACTTCACCGTGTATAA
CGAGCTGACCAAAGTGAAATACGTGACCGAGGGAATGAGAAAGCCCGCCTTCCTGAGCGGCGAGCAGAAA
AAGGCCATCGTGGACCTGCTGTTCAAGACCAACCGGAAAGTGACCGTGAAGCAGCTGAAAGAGGACTACT
TCAAGAAAATCGAGTGCTTCGACTCCGTGGAAATCTCCGGCGTGGAAGATCGGTTCAACGCCTCCCTGGG
CACATACCACGATCTGCTGAAAATTATCAAGGACAAGGACTTCCTGGACAATGAGGAAAACGAGGACATT
CTGGAAGATATCGTGCTGACCCTGACACTGTTTGAGGACAGAGAGATGATCGAGGAACGGCTGAAAACCT
ATGCCCACCTGTTCGACGACAAAGTGATGAAGCAGCTGAAGCGGCGGAGATACACCGGCTGGGGCAGGCT
GAGCCGGAAGCTGATCAACGGCATCCGGGACAAGCAGTCCGGCAAGACAATCCTGGATTTCCTGAAGTCC
GACGGCTTCGCCAACAGAAACTTCATGCAGCTGATCCACGACGACAGCCTGACCTTTAAAGAGGACATCC
AGAAAGCCCAGGTGTCCGGCCAGGGCGATAGCCTGCACGAGCACATTGCCAATCTGGCCGGCAGCCCCGC
CATTAAGAAGGGCATCCTGCAGACAGTGAAGGTGGTGGACGAGCTCGTGAAAGTGATGGGCCGGCACAAG
CCCGAGAACATCGTGATCGAAATGGCCAGAGAGAACCAGACCACCCAGAAGGGACAGAAGAACAGCCGCG
AGAGAATGAAGCGGATCGAAGAGGGCATCAAAGAGCTGGGCAGCCAGATCCTGAAAGAACACCCCGTGGA
AAACACCCAGCTGCAGAACGAGAAGCTGTACCTGTACTACCTGCAGAATGGGCGGGATATGTACGTGGAC
CAGGAACTGGACATCAACCGGCTGTCCGACTACGATGTGGACCATATCGTGCCTCAGAGCTTTCTGAAGG
ACGACTCCATCGACAACAAGGTGCTGACCAGAAGCGACAAGAACCGGGGCAAGAGCGACAACGTGCCCTC
CGAAGAGGTCGTGAAGAAGATGAAGAACTACTGGCGGCAGCTGCTGAACGCCAAGCTGATTACCCAGAGA
AAGTTCGACAATCTGACCAAGGCCGAGAGAGGCGGCCTGAGCGAACTGGATAAGGCCGGCTTCATCAAGA
GACAGCTGGTGGAAACCCGGCAGATCACAAAGCACGTGGCACAGATCCTGGACTCCCGGATGAACACTAA
GTACGACGAGAATGACAAGCTGATCCGGGAAGTGAAAGTGATCACCCTGAAGTCCAAGCTGGTGTCCGAT
TTCCGGAAGGATTTCCAGTTTTACAAAGTGCGCGAGATCAACAACTACCACCACGCCCACGACGCCTACC
TGAACGCCGTCGTGGGAACCGCCCTGATCAAAAAGTACCCTAAGCTGGAAAGCGAGTTCGTGTACGGCGA
CTACAAGGTGTACGACGTGCGGAAGATGATCGCCAAGAGCGAGCAGGAAATCGGCAAGGCTACCGCCAAG
TACTTCTTCTACAGCAACATCATGAACTTTTTCAAGACCGAGATTACCCTGGCCAACGGCGAGATCCGGA
AGCGGCCTCTGATCGAGACAAACGGCGAAACCGGGGAGATCGTGTGGGATAAGGGCCGGGATTTTGCCAC
CGTGCGGAAAGTGCTGAGCATGCCCCAAGTGAATATCGTGAAAAAGACCGAGGTGCAGACAGGCGGCTTC
AGCAAAGAGTCTATCCTGCCCAAGAGGAACAGCGATAAGCTGATCGCCAGAAAGAAGGACTGGGACCCTA
AGAAGTACGGCGGCTTCGACAGCCCCACCGTGGCCTATTCTGTGCTGGTGGTGGCCAAAGTGGAAAAGGG
CAAGTCCAAGAAACTGAAGAGTGTGAAAGAGCTGCTGGGGATCACCATCATGGAAAGAAGCAGCTTCGAG
AAGAATCCCATCGACTTTCTGGAAGCCAAGGGCTACAAAGAAGTGAAAAAGGACCTGATCATCAAGCTGC
CTAAGTACTCCCTGTTCGAGCTGGAAAACGGCCGGAAGAGAATGCTGGCCTCTGCCGGCGAACTGCAGAA
GGGAAACGAACTGGCCCTGCCCTCCAAATATGTGAACTTCCTGTACCTGGCCAGCCACTATGAGAAGCTG
AAGGGCTCCCCCGAGGATAATGAGCAGAAACAGCTGTTTGTGGAACAGCACAAGCACTACCTGGACGAGA
TCATCGAGCAGATCAGCGAGTTCTCCAAGAGAGTGATCCTGGCCGACGCTAATCTGGACAAAGTGCTGTC
CGCCTACAACAAGCACCGGGATAAGCCCATCAGAGAGCAGGCCGAGAATATCATCCACCTGTTTACCCTG
ACCAATCTGGGAGCCCCTGCCGCCTTCAAGTACTTTGACACCACCATCGACCGGAAGAGGTACACCAGCA
CCAAAGAGGTGCTGGACGCCACCCTGATCCACCAGAGCATCACCGGCCTGTACGAGACACGGATCGACCT
GTCTCAGCTGGGAGGCGACAAAAGGCCGGCGGCCACGAAAAAGGCCGGCCAGGCAAAAAAGAAAAAGGAA
TTCGGCAGTGGAGAGGGCAGAGGAAGTCTGCTAACATGCGGTGACGTCGAGGAGAATCCTGGCCCAGTGA
GCAAGGGCGAGGAGCTGTTCACCGGGGTGGTGCCCATCCTGGTCGAGCTGGACGGCGACGTAAACGGCCA
CAAGTTCAGCGTGTCCGGCGAGGGCGAGGGCGATGCCACCTACGGCAAGCTGACCCTGAAGTTCATCTGC
ACCACCGGCAAGCTGCCCGTGCCCTGGCCCACCCTCGTGACCACCCTGACCTACGGCGTGCAGTGCTTCA
GCCGCTACCCCGACCACATGAAGCAGCACGACTTCTTCAAGTCCGCCATGCCCGAAGGCTACGTCCAGGA
GCGCACCATCTTCTTCAAGGACGACGGCAACTACAAGACCCGCGCCGAGGTGAAGTTCGAGGGCGACACC
CTGGTGAACCGCATCGAGCTGAAGGGCATCGACTTCAAGGAGGACGGCAACATCCTGGGGCACAAGCTGG
AGTACAACTACAACAGCCACAACGTCTATATCATGGCCGACAAGCAGAAGAACGGCATCAAGGTGAACTT
CAAGATCCGCCACAACATCGAGGACGGCAGCGTGCAGCTCGCCGACCACTACCAGCAGAACACCCCCATC
GGCGACGGCCCCGTGCTGCTGCCCGACAACCACTACCTGAGCACCCAGTCCGCCCTGAGCAAAGACCCCA
ACGAGAAGCGCGATCACATGGTCCTGCTGGAGTTCGTGACCGCCGCCGGGATCACTCTCGGCATGGACGA
GCTGTACAAGGAATTCTAACTAGAGCTCGCTGATCAGCCTCGACTGTGCCTTCTAGTTGCCAGCCATCTG
TTGTTTGCCCCTCCCCCGTGCCTTCCTTGACCCTGGAAGGTGCCACTCCCACTGTCCTTTCCTAATAAAA
TGAGGAAATTGCATCGCATTGTCTGAGTAGGTGTCATTCTATTCTGGGGGGTGGGGTGGGGCAGGACAGC
AAGGGGGAGGATTGGGAAGAGAATAGCAGGCATGCTGGGGAGCGGCCGCAGGAACCCCTAGTGATGGAGT
TGGCCACTCCCTCTCTGCGCGCTCGCTCGCTCACTGAGGCCGGGCGACCAAAGGTCGCCCGACGCCCGGG
CTTTGCCCGGGCGGCCTCAGTGAGCGAGCGAGCGCGCAGCTGCCTGCAGGGGCGCCTGATGCGGTATTTT
CTCCTTACGCATCTGTGCGGTATTTCACACCGCATA
[95 nt withheld, positions 5497-5591]
T
[46 nt withheld, positions 5593-5638]
C
[141 nt withheld, positions 5640-5780]
CCTTTGACGTTGGAGTCCACGTTCTTT
[37 nt withheld, positions 5808-5844]
ACTCTATCTCGGGCTATTCTTTTGATTTATAAGGGATTTTGCCGATTTCGGTCTATTGGTTAAAAAATGA
GCTGATTTAACAAAAATTTAACGCGAATTTTAACAAAATATTAACGTTTACAATTTTATGGTGCACTCTC
AGTACAATCTGCTCTGATGCCGCATAGTTAAGCCAGCCCCGACACCCGCCAACACCCGCTGACGCGCCCT
GACGGGCTTGTCTGCTCCCGGCATCCGCTTACAGACAAGCTGTGACCGTCTCCGGGAGCTGCATGTGTCA
GAGGTTTTCACCGTCATCACCGAAACGCGCGAGACGAAAGGGCCTCGTGATACGCCTATTTTTATAGGTT
AATGTCATGATAATAATGGTTTCTTAGACGTCAGGTGGCACTTTTCGGGGAAATGTGCGCGGAACCCCTA
TTTGTTTATTTTTCTAAATACATTCAAATATGTATCCGCTCATGAGACAATAACCCTGATAAATGCTTCA
ATAATATTGAAAAAGGAAGAGTATGAGTATTCAACATTTCCGTGTCGCCCTTATTCCCTTTTTTGCGGCA
TTTTGCCTTCCTGTTTTTGCTCACCCAGAAACGCTGGTGAAAGTAAAAGATGCTGAAGATCAGTTGGGTG
CACGAGTGGGTTACATCGAACTGGATCTCAACAGCGGTAAGATCCTTGAGAGTTTTCGCCCCGAAGAACG
TTTTCCAATGATGAGCACTTTTAAAGTTCTGCTATGTGGCGCGGTATTATCCCGTATTGACGCCGGGCAA
GAGCAACTCGGTCGCCGCATACACTATTCTCAGAATGACTTGGTTGAGTACTCACCAGTCACAGAAAAGC
ATCTTACGGATGGCATGACAGTAAGAGAATTATGCAGTGCTGCCATAACCATGAGTGATAACACTGCGGC
CAACTTACTTCTGACAACGATCGGAGGACCGAAGGAGCTAACCGCTTTTTTGCACAACATGGGGGATCAT
GTAACTCGCCTTGATCGTTGGGAACCGGAGCTGAATGAAGCCATACCAAACGACGAGCGTGACACCACGA
TGCCTGTAGCAATGGCAACAACGTTGCGCAAACTATTAACTGGCGAACTACTTACTCTAGCTTCCCGGCA
ACAATTAATAGACTGGATGGAGGCGGATAAAGTTGCAGGACCACTTCTGCGCTCGGCCCTTCCGGCTGGC
TGGTTTATTGCTGATAAATCTGGAGCCGGTGAGCGTGGAAGCCGCGGTATCATTGCAGCACTGGGGCCAG
ATGGTAAGCCCTCCCGTATCGTAGTTATCTACACGACGGGGAGTCAGGCAACTATGGATGAACGAAATAG
ACAGATCGCTGAGATAGGTGCCTCACTGATTAAGCATTGGTAACTGTCAGACCAAGTTTACTCATATATA
CTTTAGATTGATTTAAAACTTCATTTTTAATTTAAAAGGATCTAGGTGAAGATCCTTTTTGATAATCTCA
TGACCAAAATCCCTTAACGTGAGTTTTCGTTCCACTGAGCGTCAGACCCCGTAGAAAAGATCAAAGGATC
TTCTTGAGATCCTTTTTTTCTGCGCGTAATCTGCTGCTTGCAAACAAAAAAACCACCGCTACCAGCGGTG
GTTTGTTTGCCGGATCAAGAGCTACCAACTCTTTTTCCGAAGGTAACTGGCTTCAGCAGAGCGCAGATAC
CAAATACTGTTCTTCTAGTGTAGCCGTAGTTAGGCCACCACTTCAAGAACTCTGTAGCACCGCCTACATA
CCTCGCTCTGCTAATCCTGTTACCAGTGGCTGCTGCCAGTGGCGATAAGTCGTGTCTTACCGGGTTGGAC
TCAAGACGATAGTTACCGGATAAGGCGCAGCGGTCGGGCTGAACGGGGGGTTCGTGCACACAGCCCAGCT
TGGAGCGAACGACCTACACCGAACTGAGATACCTACAGCGTGAGCTATGAGAAAGCGCCACGCTTCCCGA
AGGGAGAAAGGCGGACAGGTATCCGGTAAGCGGCAGGGTCGGAACAGGAGAGCGCACGAGGGAGCTTCCA
GGGGGAAACGCCTGGTATCTTTATAGTCCTGTCGGGTTTCGCCACCTCTGACTTGAGCGTCGATTTTTGT
GATGCTCGTCAGGGGGGCGGAGCCTATGGAAAAACGCCAGCAACGCGGCCTTTTTACGGTTCCTGGCCTT
TTGCTGGCCTTTTGCTCACATGTGAGGGCCTATTTCCCATGATTCCTTCATATTTGCATATACGATACAA
GGCTGTTAGAGAGATAATTGGAATTAATTTGACTGTAAACACAAAGATATTAGTACAAAATACGTGACGT
AGAAAGTAATAATTTCTTGGGTAGTTTGCAGTTTTAAAATTATGTTTTAAAATGGACTATCATATGCTTA
CCGTAACTTGAAAGTATTTCGATTTCTTGGCTTTATATATCTTGTGGAAAGGACGAAACACCGACATGGA
GTGACTATCGGGGGTTTTAGAGCTAGAAATAGCAAGTTAAAATAAGGCTAGTCCGTTATCAACTTGAAAA
AGTGGCACCGAGTCGGTGCTTTTTTGTTTTAGAGCTAGAAATAGCAAGTTAAAATAAGGCTAGTCCGTTT
TTAGCGCGTGCGCCAATTCTGCAGACAAATGGCTCTAGAGGTACC
